>Addgene plasmid #240530 | pCMV-MMLVgag-D3A-3L-dCas9 | addgene full sequence | sequence record 481877 | Addgene NGS Result
GAAGATCCTTTGATCTTTTCTACGGGGTCTGACGCTCAGTGGAACGAAAACTCACGTTAAGGGATTTTGG
TCATGAGATTATCAAAAAGGATCTTCACCTAGATCCTTTTAAATTAAAAATGAAGTTTTAAATCAATCTA
AAGTATATATGAGTAAACTTGGTCTGACAGTTACCAATGCTTAATCAGTGAGGCACCTATCTCAGCGATC
TGTCTATTTCGTTCATCCATAGTTGCCTGACTCCCCGTCGTGTAGATAACTACGATACGGGAGGGCTTAC
CATCTGGCCCCAGTGCTGCAATGATACCGCGAGACCCACGCTCACCGGCTCCAGATTTATCAGCAATAAA
CCAGCCAGCCGGAAGGGCCGAGCGCAGAAGTGGTCCTGCAACTTTATCCGCCTCCATCCAGTCTATTAAT
TGTTGCCGGGAAGCTAGAGTAAGTAGTTCGCCAGTTAATAGTTTGCGCAACGTTGTTGCCATTGCTACAG
GCATCGTGGTGTCACGCTCGTCGTTTGGTATGGCTTCATTCAGCTCCGGTTCCCAACGATCAAGGCGAGT
TACATGATCCCCCATGTTGTGCAAAAAAGCGGTTAGCTCCTTCGGTCCTCCGATCGTTGTCAGAAGTAAG
TTGGCCGCAGTGTTATCACTCATGGTTATGGCAGCACTGCATAATTCTCTTACTGTCATGCCATCCGTAA
GATGCTTTTCTGTGACTGGTGAGTACTCAACCAAGTCATTCTGAGAATAGTGTATGCGGCGACCGAGTTG
CTCTTGCCCGGCGTCAATACGGGATAATACCGCGCCACATAGCAGAACTTTAAAAGTGCTCATCATTGGA
AAACGTTCTTCGGGGCGAAAACTCTCAAGGATCTTACCGCTGTTGAGATCCAGTTCGATGTAACCCACTC
GTGCACCCAACTGATCTTCAGCATCTTTTACTTTCACCAGCGTTTCTGGGTGAGCAAAAACAGGAAGGCA
AAATGCCGCAAAAAAGGGAATAAGGGCGACACGGAAATGTTGAATACTCATACTCTTCCTTTTTCAATAT
TATTGAAGCATTTATCAGGGTTATTGTCTCATGAGCGGATACATATTTGAATGTATTTAGAAAAATAAAC
AAATAGGGGTTCCGCGCACATTTCCCCGAAAAGTGCCACCTAAATTGTAAGCGTTAATATTTTGTTAAAA
TTCGCGTTAAATTTTTGTTAAATCAGCTCATTTTTTAACCAATAGGCCGAAATCGGCAAAATCCCTTATA
AATCAAAAGAATAGACCGAGATAGGGT
[37 nt withheld, positions 1288-1324]
AAAGAACGTGGACTCCAACGTCAAAGG
[49 nt withheld, positions 1352-1400]
T
[91 nt withheld, positions 1402-1492]
G
[124 nt withheld, positions 1494-1617]
CCCATTCGCCATTCAGGCTGCGCAACTGTTGGGAAGGGCGATCGGTGCGGGCCTCTTCGCTATTACGCCA
GCTGGCGAAAGGGGGATGTGCTGCAAGGCGATTAAGTTGGGTAACGCCAGGGTTTTCCCAGTCACGACGT
TGTAAAACGACGGCCAGTGAGCGCGCGTAATACGACTCACTATAGGGCGAATTGGAGCTCCACCGCGGTG
GCGGCCGCTCTAGAGAGCTTGGCCCATTGCATACGTTGTATCCATATCATAATATGTACATTTATATTGG
CTCATGTCCAACATTACCGCCATGTTGACATTGATTATTGACTAGTTATTAATAGTAATCAATTACGGGG
TCATTAGTTCATAGCCCATATATGGAGTTCCGCGTTACATAACTTACGGTAAATGGCCCGCCTGGCTGAC
CGCCCAACGACCCCCGCCCATTGACGTCAATAATGACGTATGTTCCCATAGTAACGCCAATAGGGACTTT
CCATTGACGTCAATGGGTGGAGTATTTACGGTAAACTGCCCACTTGGCAGTACATCAAGTGTATCATATG
CCAAGTACGCCCCCTATTGACGTCAATGACGGTAAATGGCCCGCCTGGCATTATGCCCAGTACATGACCT
TATGGGACTTTCCTACTTGGCAGTACATCTACGTATTAGTCATCGCTATTACCATGGTGATGCGGTTTTG
GCAGTACATCAATGGGCGTGGATAGCGGTTTGACTCACGGGGATTTCCAAGTCTCCACCCCATTGACGTC
AATGGGAGTTTGTTTTGGCACCAAAATCAACGGGACTTTCCAAAATGTCGTAACAACTCCGCCCCATTGA
CGCAAATGGGCGGTAGGCGTGTACGGTGGGAGGTCTATATAAGCAGAGCTCGTTTAGTGAACCGTCAGAT
CGCCTGGAGACGCCATCCACGCTGTTTTGACCTCCATAGAAGACACCGGGACCGATCCAGCCTCCGGTCG
ACCGATCCTGAGAACTTCAGGGTGAGTTTGGGGACCCTTGATTGTTCTTTCTTTTTCGCTATTGTAAAAT
TCATGTTATATGGAGGGGGCAAAGTTTTCAGGGTGTTGTTTAGAATGGGAAGATGTCCCTTGTATCACCA
TGGACCCTCATGATAATTTTGTTTCTTTCACTTTCTACTCTGTTGACAACCATTGTCTCCTCTTATTTTC
TTTTCATTTTCTGTAACTTTTTCGTTAAACTTTAGCTTGCATTTGTAACGAATTTTTAAATTCACTTTTG
TTTATTTGTCAGATTGTAAGTACTTTCTCTAATCACTTTTTTTTCAAGGCAATCAGGGTATATTATATTG
TACTTCAGCACAGTTTTAGAGAACAATTGTTATAATTAAATGATAAGGTAGAATATTTCTGCATATAAAT
TCTGGCTGGCGTGGAAATATTCTTATTGGTAGAAACAACTACACCCTGGTCATCATCCTGCCTTTCTCTT
TATGGTTACAATGATATACACTGTTTGAGATGAGGATAAAATACTCTGAGTCCAAACCGGGCCCCTCTGC
TAACCATGTTCATGCCTTCTTCTCTTTCCTACAGCTCCTGGGCAACGTGCTGGTTGTTGTGCTGTCTCAT
CATTTTGGCAAAGAATTCCTCGAGGGCCGGATCCGAATTCCTGTATTTGTCTGAAAACATGGGCCAGACT
GTTACCACTCCCTTAAGTTTGACCTTAGGTCACTGGAAAGATGTCGAGCGGATCGCTCACAACCAGTCGG
TAGATGTCAAGAAGAGACGTTGGGTTACCTTCTGCTCTGCAGAATGGCCAACCTTTAACGTCGGATGGCC
GCGAGACGGCACCTTTAACCGAGACCTCATCACCCAGGTTAAGATCAAGGTCTTTTCACCTGGCCCGCAT
GGACACCCAGACCAGGTCCCCTACATCGTGACCTGGGAAGCCTTGGCTTTTGACCCCCCTCCCTGGGTCA
AGCCCTTTGTACACCCTAAGCCTCCGCCTCCTCTTCCTCCATCCGCCCCGTCTCTCCCCCTTGAACCTCC
TCGTTCGACCCCGCCTCGATCCTCCCTTTATCCAGCCCTCACTCCTTCTCTAGGCGCCAAACCTAAACCT
CAAGTTCTTTCTGACAGTGGGGGGCCGCTCATCGACCTACTTACAGAAGACCCCCCGCCTTATAGGGACC
CAAGACCACCCCCTTCCGACAGGGACGGAAATGGTGGAGAAGCGACCCCTGCGGGAGAGGCACCGGACCC
CTCCCCAATGGCATCTCGCCTACGTGGGAGACGGGAGCCCCCTGTGGCCGACTCCACTACCTCGCAGGCA
TTCCCCCTCCGCGCAGGAGGAAACGGACAGCTTCAATACTGGCCGTTCTCCTCTTCTGACCTTTACAACT
GGAAAAATAATAACCCTTCTTTTTCTGAAGATCCAGGTAAACTGACAGCTCTGATCGAGTCTGTCCTCAT
CACCCATCAGCCCACCTGGGACGACTGTCAGCAGCTGTTGGGGACTCTGCTGACCGGAGAAGAAAAACAA
CGGGTGCTCTTAGAGGCTAGAAAGGCGGTGCGGGGCGATGATGGGCGCCCCACTCAACTGCCCAATGAAG
TCGATGCCGCTTTTCCCCTCGAGCGCCCAGACTGGGATTACACCACCCAGGCAGGTAGGAACCACCTAGT
CCACTATCGCCAGTTGCTCCTAGCGGGTCTCCAAAACGCGGGCAGAAGCCCCACCAATTTGGCCAAGGTA
AAAGGAATAACACAAGGGCCCAATGAGTCTCCCTCGGCCTTCCTAGAGAGACTTAAGGAAGCCTATCGCA
GGTACACTCCTTATGACCCTGAGGACCCAGGGCAAGAAACTAATGTGTCTATGTCTTTCATTTGGCAGTC
TGCCCCAGACATTGGGAGAAAGTTAGAGAGGTTAGAAGATTTAAAAAACAAGACGCTTGGAGATTTGGTT
AGAGAGGCAGAAAAGATCTTTAATAAACGAGAAACCCCGGAAGAAAGAGAGGAACGTATCAGGAGAGAAA
CAGAGGAAAAAGAAGAACGCCGTAGGACAGAGGATGAGCAGAAAGAGAAAGAAAGAGATCGTAGGAGACA
TAGAGAGATGAGCAAGCTATTGGCCACTGTCGTTAGTGGACAGAAACAGGATAGACAGGGAGGAGAACGA
AGGAGGTCCCAACTCGATCGCGACCAGTGTGCCTACTGCAAAGAAAAGGGGCACTGGGCTAAAGATTGTC
CCAAGAAACCACGAGGACCTCGGGGACCAAGACCCCAGACCTCCCTCCTGACCCTAGATGACTCTGGCGG
CTCACTTCAACTGCCTCCACTTGAAAGACTGACACTGGGATCATTACAATTACCTCCTTTAGAACGATTA
ACACTCGGTTCACTACAGCTTCCGCCTCTTGAGAGATTGACATTAACGTCCACGCTGCTAATGGAGAACT
CGTCTGGAGATTACAAAGACGATGACGATAAGAAACGGACAGCCGACGGAAGCGAGTTCGAGTCACCAAA
GAAGAAGCGGAAAGTCAACCATGACCAGGAATTTGACCCCCCAAAGGTTTACCCACCTGTGCCAGCTGAG
AAGAGGAAGCCCATCCGCGTGCTGTCTCTCTTTGATGGGATTGCTACAGGGCTCCTGGTGCTGAAGGACC
TGGGCATCCAAGTGGACCGCTACATTGCCTCCGAGGTGTGTGAGGACTCCATCACGGTGGGCATGGTGCG
GCACCAGGGAAAGATCATGTACGTCGGGGACGTCCGCAGCGTCACACAGAAGCATATCCAGGAGTGGGGC
CCATTCGACCTGGTGATTGGAGGCAGTCCCTGCAATGACCTCTCCATTGTCAACCCTGCCCGCAAGGGAC
TTTATGAGGGTACTGGCCGCCTCTTCTTTGAGTTCTACCGCCTCCTGCATGATGCGCGGCCCAAGGAGGG
AGATGATCGCCCCTTCTTCTGGCTCTTTGAGAATGTGGTGGCCATGGGCGTTAGTGACAAGAGGGACATC
TCGCGATTTCTTGAGTCTAACCCCGTGATGATTGACGCCAAAGAAGTGTCTGCTGCACACAGGGCCCGTT
ACTTCTGGGGTAACCTTCCTGGCATGAACAGGCCTTTGGCATCCACTGTGAATGATAAGCTGGAGCTGCA
AGAGTGTCTGGAGCACGGCAGAATAGCCAAGTTCAGCAAAGTGAGGACCATTACCACCAGGTCAAACTCT
ATAAAGCAGGGCAAAGACCAGCATTTCCCCGTCTTCATGAACGAGAAGGAGGACATCCTGTGGTGCACTG
AAATGGAAAGGGTGTTTGGCTTCCCCGTCCACTACACAGACGTCTCCAACATGAGCCGCTTGGCGAGGCA
GAGACTGCTGGGCCGATCGTGGAGCGTGCCGGTCATCCGCCACCTCTTCGCTCCGCTGAAGGAATATTTT
GCTTGTGTGTCTAGCGGCAATAGTAACGCTAACAGCCGCGGGCCGAGCTTCAGCAGCGGCCTGGTGCCGT
TAAGCTTGCGCGGCAGCCATATGGGCCCTATGGAGATATACAAGACAGTGTCTGCATGGAAGAGACAGCC
AGTGCGGGTACTGAGCCTCTTCAGAAACATCGACAAGGTACTAAAGAGTTTGGGCTTCTTGGAAAGCGGT
TCTGGTTCTGGGGGAGGAACGCTGAAGTACGTGGAAGATGTCACAAATGTCGTGAGGAGAGACGTGGAGA
AATGGGGCCCCTTTGACCTGGTGTACGGCTCGACGCAGCCCCTAGGCAGCTCTTGTGATCGCTGTCCCGG
CTGGTACATGTTCCAGTTCCACCGGATCCTGCAGTATGCGCTGCCTCGCCAGGAGAGTCAGCGGCCCTTC
TTCTGGATATTCATGGACAATCTGCTGCTGACTGAGGATGACCAAGAGACAACTACCCGCTTCCTTCAGA
CAGAGGCTGTGACCCTCCAGGATGTCCGTGGCAGAGACTACCAGAATGCTATGCGGGTGTGGAGCAACAT
TCCAGGGCTGAAGAGCAAGCATGCGCCCCTGACCCCAAAGGAAGAAGAGTATCTGCAAGCCCAAGTCAGA
AGCAGGAGCAAGCTGGACGCCCCGAAAGTTGACCTCCTGGTGAAGAACTGCCTTCTCCCGCTGAGAGAGT
ACTTCAAGTATTTTTCTCAAAACTCACTTCCTCTTGGAGGGCCGAGCTCTGGCGCACCCCCACCAAGTGG
AGGGTCTCCTGCCGGGTCCCCAACATCTACTGAAGAAGGCACCAGCGAATCCGCAACGCCCGAGTCAGGC
CCTGGTACCTCCACAGAACCATCTGAAGGTAGTGCGCCTGGTTCCCCAGCTGGAAGCCCTACTTCCACCG
AAGAAGGCACGTCAACCGAACCAAGTGAAGGATCTGCCCCTGGGACCAGCACTGAACCATCTGAGATGGA
CAAGAAGTATTCTATCGGACTGGCCATCGGGACTAATAGCGTCGGGTGGGCCGTGATCACTGACGAGTAC
AAGGTGCCCTCTAAGAAGTTCAAGGTGCTCGGGAACACCGACCGGCATTCCATCAAGAAAAATCTGATCG
GAGCTCTCCTCTTTGATTCAGGGGAGACCGCTGAAGCAACCCGCCTCAAGCGGACTGCTAGACGGCGGTA
CACCAGGAGGAAGAACCGGATTTGTTACCTTCAAGAGATATTCTCCAACGAAATGGCAAAGGTCGACGAC
AGCTTCTTCCATAGGCTGGAAGAATCATTCCTCGTGGAAGAGGATAAGAAGCATGAACGGCATCCCATCT
TCGGTAATATCGTCGACGAGGTGGCCTATCACGAGAAATACCCAACCATCTACCATCTTCGCAAAAAGCT
GGTGGACTCAACCGACAAGGCAGACCTCCGGCTTATCTACCTGGCCCTGGCCCACATGATCAAGTTCAGA
GGCCACTTCCTGATCGAGGGCGACCTCAATCCTGACAATAGCGATGTGGATAAACTGTTCATCCAGCTGG
TGCAGACTTACAACCAGCTCTTTGAAGAGAACCCCATCAATGCAAGCGGAGTCGATGCCAAGGCCATTCT
GTCAGCCCGGCTGTCAAAGAGCCGCAGACTTGAGAATCTTATCGCTCAGCTGCCGGGTGAAAAGAAAAAT
GGACTGTTCGGGAACCTGATTGCTCTTTCACTTGGGCTGACTCCCAATTTCAAGTCTAATTTCGACCTGG
CAGAGGATGCCAAGCTGCAACTGTCCAAGGACACCTATGATGACGATCTCGACAACCTCCTGGCCCAGAT
CGGTGACCAATACGCCGACCTTTTCCTTGCTGCTAAGAATCTTTCTGACGCCATCCTGCTGTCTGACATT
CTCCGCGTGAACACTGAAATCACCAAGGCCCCTCTTTCAGCTTCAATGATTAAGCGGTATGATGAGCACC
ACCAGGACCTGACCCTGCTTAAGGCACTCGTCCGGCAGCAGCTTCCGGAGAAGTACAAGGAAATCTTCTT
TGACCAGTCAAAGAATGGATACGCCGGCTACATCGACGGAGGTGCCTCCCAAGAGGAATTTTATAAGTTT
ATCAAACCTATCCTTGAGAAGATGGACGGCACCGAAGAGCTCCTCGTGAAACTGAATCGGGAGGATCTGC
TGCGGAAGCAGCGCACTTTCGACAATGGGAGCATTCCCCACCAGATCCATCTTGGGGAGCTTCACGCCAT
CCTTCGGCGCCAAGAGGACTTCTACCCCTTTCTTAAGGACAACAGGGAGAAGATTGAGAAAATTCTCACT
TTCCGCATCCCCTACTACGTGGGACCCCTCGCCAGAGGAAATAGCCGGTTTGCTTGGATGACCAGAAAGT
CAGAAGAAACTATCACTCCCTGGAACTTCGAAGAGGTGGTGGACAAGGGAGCCAGCGCTCAGTCATTCAT
CGAACGGATGACTAACTTCGATAAGAACCTCCCCAATGAGAAGGTCCTGCCGAAACATTCCCTGCTCTAC
GAGTACTTTACCGTGTACAACGAGCTGACCAAGGTGAAATATGTCACCGAAGGGATGAGGAAGCCCGCAT
TCCTGTCAGGCGAACAAAAGAAGGCAATTGTGGACCTTCTGTTCAAGACCAATAGAAAGGTGACCGTGAA
GCAGCTGAAGGAGGACTATTTCAAGAAAATTGAATGCTTCGACTCTGTGGAGATTAGCGGGGTCGAAGAT
CGGTTCAACGCAAGCCTGGGTACCTACCATGATCTGCTTAAGATCATCAAGGACAAGGATTTTCTGGACA
ATGAGGAGAACGAGGACATCCTTGAGGACATTGTCCTGACTCTCACTCTGTTCGAGGACCGGGAAATGAT
CGAGGAGAGGCTTAAGACCTACGCCCATCTGTTCGACGATAAAGTGATGAAGCAACTTAAACGGAGAAGA
TATACCGGATGGGGACGCCTTAGCCGCAAACTCATCAACGGAATCCGGGACAAACAGAGCGGAAAGACCA
TTCTTGATTTCCTTAAGAGCGACGGATTCGCTAATCGCAACTTCATGCAACTTATCCATGATGATTCCCT
GACCTTTAAGGAGGACATCCAGAAGGCCCAAGTGTCTGGACAAGGTGACTCACTGCACGAGCATATCGCA
AATCTGGCTGGTTCACCCGCTATTAAGAAGGGTATTCTCCAGACCGTGAAAGTCGTGGACGAGCTGGTCA
AGGTGATGGGTCGCCATAAACCAGAGAACATTGTCATCGAGATGGCCAGGGAAAACCAGACTACCCAGAA
GGGACAGAAGAACAGCAGGGAGCGGATGAAAAGAATTGAGGAAGGGATTAAGGAGCTCGGGTCACAGATC
CTTAAAGAGCACCCGGTGGAAAACACCCAGCTTCAGAATGAGAAGCTCTATCTGTACTACCTTCAAAATG
GACGCGATATGTATGTGGACCAAGAGCTTGATATCAACAGGCTCTCAGACTACGACGTGGACGCCATCGT
CCCTCAGAGCTTCCTCAAAGACGACTCAATTGACAATAAGGTGCTGACTCGCTCAGACAAGAACCGGGGA
AAGTCAGATAACGTGCCCTCAGAGGAAGTCGTGAAAAAGATGAAGAACTATTGGCGCCAGCTTCTGAACG
CAAAGCTGATCACTCAGCGGAAGTTCGACAATCTCACTAAGGCTGAGAGGGGCGGACTGAGCGAACTGGA
CAAAGCAGGATTCATTAAACGGCAACTTGTGGAGACTCGGCAGATTACTAAACATGTCGCCCAAATCCTT
GACTCACGCATGAATACCAAGTACGACGAAAACGACAAACTTATCCGCGAGGTGAAGGTGATTACCCTGA
AGTCCAAGCTGGTCAGCGATTTCAGAAAGGACTTTCAATTCTACAAAGTGCGGGAGATCAATAACTATCA
TCATGCTCATGACGCATATCTGAATGCCGTGGTGGGAACCGCCCTGATCAAGAAGTACCCAAAGCTGGAA
AGCGAGTTCGTGTACGGAGACTACAAGGTCTACGACGTGCGCAAGATGATTGCCAAATCTGAGCAGGAGA
TCGGAAAGGCCACCGCAAAGTACTTCTTCTACAGCAACATCATGAATTTCTTCAAGACCGAAATCACCCT
TGCAAACGGTGAGATCCGGAAGAGGCCGCTCATCGAGACTAATGGGGAGACTGGCGAAATCGTGTGGGAC
AAGGGCAGAGATTTCGCTACCGTGCGCAAAGTGCTTTCTATGCCTCAAGTGAACATCGTGAAGAAAACCG
AGGTGCAAACCGGAGGCTTTTCTAAGGAATCAATCCTCCCCAAGCGCAACTCCGACAAGCTCATTGCAAG
GAAGAAGGATTGGGACCCTAAGAAGTACGGCGGATTCGATTCACCAACTGTGGCTTATTCTGTCCTGGTC
GTGGCTAAGGTGGAAAAAGGAAAGTCTAAGAAGCTCAAGAGCGTGAAGGAACTGCTGGGTATCACCATTA
TGGAGCGCAGCTCCTTCGAGAAGAACCCAATTGACTTTCTCGAAGCCAAAGGTTACAAGGAAGTCAAGAA
GGACCTTATCATCAAGCTCCCAAAGTATAGCCTGTTCGAACTGGAGAATGGGCGGAAGCGGATGCTCGCC
TCCGCTGGCGAACTTCAGAAGGGTAATGAGCTGGCTCTCCCCTCCAAGTACGTGAATTTCCTCTACCTTG
CAAGCCATTACGAGAAGCTGAAGGGGAGCCCCGAGGACAACGAGCAAAAGCAACTGTTTGTGGAGCAGCA
TAAGCATTATCTGGACGAGATCATTGAGCAGATTTCCGAGTTTTCTAAACGCGTCATTCTCGCTGATGCC
AACCTCGATAAAGTCCTTAGCGCATACAATAAGCACAGAGACAAACCAATTCGGGAGCAGGCTGAGAATA
TCATCCACCTGTTCACCCTCACCAATCTTGGTGCCCCTGCCGCATTCAAGTACTTCGACACCACCATCGA
CCGGAAACGCTATACCTCCACCAAAGAAGTGCTGGACGCCACCCTCATCCACCAGAGCATCACCGGACTT
TACGAAACTCGGATTGACCTCTCACAGCTCGGAGGGGATGCCTATCCCTATGACGTGCCCGATTATGCCA
GCCTGGGCAGCGGCTCCCCCAAGAAAAAACGCAAGGTGGAAGATCCTAAGAAAAAGCGGAAAGTGGACGG
CATTGGTAGTGGGAGCAACGGCAGCAGCGGATCCAGCGAGCTGATTAAGGAGAACATGCACATGAAGCTG
TACATGGAGGGCACCGTGGACAACCATCACTTCAAGTGCACATCCGAGGGCGAAGGCAAGCCCTACGAGG
GCACCCAGACCATGAGAATCAAGGTGGTCGAGGGCGGCCCTCTCCCCTTCGCCTTCGACATCCTGGCTAC
TAGCTTCCTCTACGGCAGCAAGACCTTCATCAACCACACCCAGGGCATCCCCGACTTCTTCAAGCAGTCC
TTCCCTGAGGGCTTCACATGGGAGAGAGTCACCACATACGAAGACGGGGGCGTGCTGACCGCTACCCAGG
ACACCAGCCTCCAGGACGGCTGCCTCATCTACAACGTCAAGATCAGAGGGGTGAACTTCACATCCAACGG
CCCTGTGATGCAGAAGAAAACACTCGGCTGGGAGGCCTTCACCGAGACGCTGTACCCCGCTGACGGCGGC
CTGGAAGGCAGAAACGACATGGCCCTGAAGCTCGTGGGCGGGAGCCATCTGATCGCAAACATCAAGACCA
CATATAGATCCAAGAAACCCGCTAAGAACCTCAAGATGCCTGGCGTCTACTATGTGGACTACAGACTGGA
AAGAATCAAGGAGGCCAACAACGAGACCTACGTCGAGCAGCACGAGGTGGCAGTGGCCAGATACTGCGAC
CTCCCTAGCAAACTGGGGCACAAGCTTAATTCTGGCGGCTCAAAAAGAACCGCCGACGGCAGCGAATTCG
AGCCCAAGAAGAAGCGGAAAGTCTGAGATCTTTTTCCCTCTGCCAAAAATTATGGGGACATCATGAAGCC
CCTTGAGCATCTGACTTCTGGCTAATAAAGGAAATTTATTTTCATTGCAATAGTGTGTTGGAATTTTTTG
TGTCTCTCACTCGGAAGGACATATGGGAGGGCAAATCATTTAAAACATCAGAATGAGTATTTGGTTTAGA
GTTTGGCAACATATGCCCATATGCTGGCTGCCATGAACAAAGGTTGGCTATAAAGAGGTCATCAGTATAT
GAAACAGCCCCCTGCTGTCCATTCCTTATTCCATAGAAAAGCCTTGACTTGAGGTTAGATTTTTTTTATA
TTTTGTTTTGTGTTATTTTTTTCTTTAACATCCCTAAAATTTTCCTTACATGTTTTACTAGCCAGATTTT
TCCTCCTCTCCTGACTACTCCCAGTCATAGCTGTCCCTCTTCTCTTATGGAGATCCCTCGACGGATCGGC
CGCAATTCGTAACCATGTCATAGCTGTTTCCTGTGTGAAATTGTTATCCGCTCACAATTCCACACAACAT
ACGAGCCGGAAGCATAAAGTGTAAAGCCTGGGGTGCCTAATGAGTGAGCTAACTCACATTAATTGCGTTG
CGCTCACTGCCCGCTTTCCAGTCGGGAAACCTGTCGTGCCAGCTGCATTAATGAATCGGCCAACGCGCGG
GGAGAGGCGGTTTGCGTATTGGGCGCTCTTCCGCTTCCTCGCTCACTGACTCGCTGCGCTCGGTCGTTCG
GCTGCGGCGAGCGGTATCAGCTCACTCAAAGGCGGTAATACGGTTATCCACAGAATCAGGGGATAACGCA
GGAAAGAACATGTGAGCAAAAGGCCAGCAAAAGGCCAGGAACCGTAAAAAGGCCGCGTTGCTGGCGTTTT
TCCATAGGCTCCGCCCCCCTGACGAGCATCACAAAAATCGACGCTCAAGTCAGAGGTGGCGAAACCCGAC
AGGACTATAAAGATACCAGGCGTTTCCCCCTGGAAGCTCCCTCGTGCGCTCTCCTGTTCCGACCCTGCCG
CTTACCGGATACCTGTCCGCCTTTCTCCCTTCGGGAAGCGTGGCGCTTTCTCATAGCTCACGCTGTAGGT
ATCTCAGTTCGGTGTAGGTCGTTCGCTCCAAGCTGGGCTGTGTGCACGAACCCCCCGTTCAGCCCGACCG
CTGCGCCTTATCCGGTAACTATCGTCTTGAGTCCAACCCGGTAAGACACGACTTATCGCCACTGGCAGCA
GCCACTGGTAACAGGATTAGCAGAGCGAGGTATGTAGGCGGTGCTACAGAGTTCTTGAAGTGGTGGCCTA
ACTACGGCTACACTAGAAGAACAGTATTTGGTATCTGCGCTCTGCTGAAGCCAGTTACCTTCGGAAAAAG
AGTTGGTAGCTCTTGATCCGGCAAACAAACCACCGCTGGTAGCGGTGGTTTTTTTGTTTGCAAGCAGCAG
ATTACGCGCAGAAAAAAAGGATCTCAA
Features (pLannotate 1.2.2; 20 found; start..end, strand, type, name):
    171..1031    -  CDS            AmpR: β-lactamase; bla; confers resistance to ampicillin, carbenicillin, and related antibiotics
   1032..1136    -  promoter       AmpR promoter: bla
   1189..1617    -  rep_origin     f1 ori (sequence partly withheld): f1 bacteriophage origin of replication; arrow indicates direction of (+) strand synthesis
   1622..1777    -  CDS            lacZα (fragment): LacZα fragment of β-galactosidase; lacZ fragment
   1785..1803    +  promoter       T7 promoter: promoter for bacteriophage T7 RNA polymerase
   1812..1841    +  misc_feature   MCS (fragment): pBluescript multiple cloning site
   1924..2303    +  enhancer       CMV enhancer: human cytomegalovirus immediate early enhancer
   2304..2507    +  promoter       CMV promoter: human cytomegalovirus (CMV) immediate early promoter
   2619..3191    +  intron         β-globin intron: intron from rabbit β-globin gene
   3289..3705    +  CDS            gag (truncated): truncated Moloney murine leukemia virus (MMLV) gag gene lacking the start codon
   5134..6036    +  CDS            Dnmt3a (fragment): DNM3A_MOUSE - Experimental evidence at protein level: Swiss-Prot protein existence level 1. Required for genome-wide de novo methylation and is essential for the establishment of DNA methylation patterns during development (PubMed:9662389, PubMed:11399089, PubMed:10555141, PubMed:11919202, PubMed:16567415, PubMed:17713477). DNA methylation is coordinated with methylation of histones (PubMed:9662389, PubMed:11399089, PubMed:10555141, PubMed:11919202, PubMed:16567415, PubMed:17713477). It modifies DNA in a non-processive manner and also methylates non-CpG sites (PubMed:9662389, PubMed:11399089,
   6121..6762    +  CDS            Dnmt3l (fragment): DNM3L_MOUSE - Experimental evidence at protein level: Swiss-Prot protein existence level 1. Catalytically inactive regulatory factor of DNA methyltransferases that can either promote or inhibit DNA methylation depending on the context (PubMed:11719692, PubMed:15318244, PubMed:15671018, PubMed:24074865). Essential for the function of DNMT3A and DNMT3B: activates DNMT3A and DNMT3B by binding to their catalytic domain (PubMed:15671018). Acts by accelerating the binding of DNA and S-adenosyl-L-methionine (AdoMet) to the methyltransferases and dissociates from the complex after DNA binding to the m
   7003..11106   +  CDS            cas9: CAS9_STRP1 - Also known as csn1 From Streptococcus pyogenes serotype M1.
  11242..11937   +  CDS            TagBFP: TagBFP is a basic (constitutively fluorescent) blue fluorescent protein published in 2008, derived from Entacmaea quadricolor. It is reported to be a very rapidly-maturing monomer with very low acid sensitivity.
  12071..12126   +  polyA_signal   β-globin poly(A) signal: rabbit β-globin polyadenylation signal (Gil and Proudfoot, 1987)
  12506..12528   -  protein_bind   lac operator (fragment): The lac repressor binds to the lac operator to inhibit transcription in E. coli. This inhibition can be relieved by adding lactose or isopropyl-β-D-thiogalactopyranoside (IPTG). lac repressor encoded by lacI
  12532..12562   -  promoter       lac promoter: promoter for the E. coli lac operon
  12577..12598   -  protein_bind   CAP binding site: CAP binding activates transcription in the presence of cAMP. E. coli catabolite activator protein
  12611..12703   -  CDS            lacI (fragment): lac repressor; lacI; The lac repressor binds to the lac operator to inhibit transcription in E. coli. This inhibition can be relieved by adding lactose or isopropyl-β-D-thiogalactopyranoside (IPTG).
  12886..13474   -  rep_origin     ori: high-copy-number ColE1/pMB1/pBR322/pUC origin of replication
