[The description below was written by a language model from this plasmid's Addgene catalogue record and pLannotate feature annotations shown in this document.]
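Description:
pCMV-MMLVgag-D3A-3L-dCas9 is a 13.5 kb mammalian expression plasmid on a backbone the record calls pCDNA3-like. In bacteria it is maintained at high copy through a ColE1/pUC-type origin and selected with ampicillin via the β-lactamase gene. The feature table also shows an f1 phage origin and pBluescript-style remnants (lacZα fragment, lac promoter/operator, T7 promoter, partial multiple cloning site), which play no part in the mammalian payload. No mammalian selection marker is annotated.

The expression cassette pairs the human CMV immediate-early enhancer and promoter with a rabbit β-globin intron upstream and a rabbit β-globin polyadenylation signal downstream. Between them lies a roughly 8.7 kb synthetic open reading frame that fuses Moloney murine leukemia virus gag to an epigenome editor. The editor consists of a fragment of the de novo DNA methyltransferase Dnmt3a, a fragment of its catalytically inactive activating cofactor Dnmt3l, and Streptococcus pyogenes Cas9, described in the catalogue as the nuclease-dead dCas9 form. A TagBFP coding sequence is annotated after Cas9, and the catalogue lists FLAG and HA tags, although these are not resolved in the feature table. The automated annotation marks only a short portion of gag and leaves a gap before Dnmt3a, so any linker, export or cleavage elements there are not documented. According to the record, the gag portion derives from an earlier gag–base editor plasmid and the editor portion from CRISPRoff-v2.1.

The stated purpose is production of RENDER-DNMT3A-3L-dCas9 particles. Fusing cargo to gag is a general strategy for loading protein into budding retrovirus-like particles, allowing transient delivery of the editor as protein rather than as DNA for programmable DNA methylation. The guide RNA and other particle components are not encoded on this plasmid.
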