Addgene plasmid #240530: pCMV-MMLVgag-D3A-3L-dCas9
Purpose: Expresses MMLVgag–DNMT3A-3L-dCas9 for producing RENDER-DNMT3A-3L-dCas9
Depositing lab: James Nuñez. Depositing organization: University of California, Berkeley. Publication: Programmable epigenome editing by transient delivery of CRISPR epigenome editor ribonucleoproteins. Xu D, Besselink S, Ramadoss GN, Dierks PH, Lubin JP, Pattali RK, Brim JI, Christenson AE, Colias PJ, Ornelas IJ, Nguyen CD, Chasins SE, Conklin BR, Nunez JK. bioRxiv [Preprint]. 2024 Nov 28:2024.11.26.625496. doi: 10.1101/2024.11.26.625496. PubMed 39651312.
Backbone
  Vector backbone: pCDNA3-like
  Backbone size w/o insert (bp): 4762
  Total vector size (bp): 13474
  Vector type: Mammalian Expression
Growth in bacteria
  Bacterial resistance: Ampicillin, 100 μg/mL
  Growth temperature: 37°C
  Growth strain: DH5alpha
  Copy number: High Copy
Gene/Insert
  Gene/Insert name: MMLVgag-D3A-3L-dCas9
  Species: Synthetic
  Insert size (bp): 8712
  Tag / fusion protein: FLAG, HA
Resource information
  A portion of this plasmid was derived from a plasmid made by: MMLVgag is from pCMV-MMLVgag-3xNES-ABE8e (Plasmid #181751), DNMT3A-3L-dCas9 is from CRISPRoff-v2.1 (Plasmid #167981).
Terms and licenses: Academic/Nonprofit Terms; Industry Terms: Not Available to Industry
How to cite: pCMV-MMLVgag-D3A-3L-dCas9 was a gift from James Nuñez (Addgene plasmid # 240530 ; http://n2t.net/addgene:240530 ; RRID:Addgene_240530)
